>Addgene plasmid #240046 | pAAV-2xcHS4-cjFOXP2_RORB-E4-CMVmini-EGFP-miR-WPRE-hGHpA | addgene full sequence | sequence record 484983 | Addgene NGS Result
TTGAGATCCTTTTTTTCTGCGCGTAATCTGCTGCTTGCAAACAAAAAAACCACCGCTACCAGCGGTGGTT
TGTTTGCCGGATCAAGAGCTACCAACTCTTTTTCCGAAGGTAACTGGCTTCAGCAGAGCGCAGATACCAA
ATACTGTTCTTCTAGTGTAGCCGTAGTTAGGCCACCACTTCAAGAACTCTGTAGCACCGCCTACATACCT
CGCTCTGCTAATCCTGTTACCAGTGGCTGCTGCCAGTGGCGATAAGTCGTGTCTTACCGGGTTGGACTCA
AGACGATAGTTACCGGATAAGGCGCAGCGGTCGGGCTGAACGGGGGGTTCGTGCACACAGCCCAGCTTGG
AGCGAACGACCTACACCGAACTGAGATACCTACAGCGTGAGCTATGAGAAAGCGCCACGCTTCCCGAAGG
GAGAAAGGCGGACAGGTATCCGGTAAGCGGCAGGGTCGGAACAGGAGAGCGCACGAGGGAGCTTCCAGGG
GGAAACGCCTGGTATCTTTATAGTCCTGTCGGGTTTCGCCACCTCTGACTTGAGCGTCGATTTTTGTGAT
GCTCGTCAGGGGGGCGGAGCCTATGGAAAAACGCCAGCAACGCGGCCTTTTTACGGTTCCTGGCCTTTTG
CTGGCCTTTTGCTCACATGTCCTGCAGGCAGCTGCGCGCTCGCTCGCTCACTGAGGCCGCCCGGGCGTCG
GGCGACCTTTGGTCGCCCGGCCTCAGTGAGCGAGCGAGCGCGCAGAGAGGGAGTGGCCAACTCCATCACT
AGGGGTTCCTGCGGCCGCACGCGTACAGGGTAATTGCGCGCCGAGCTCACGGGGACAGCCCCCCCCCAAA
GCCCCCAGGGATGTAATTACGTCCCTCCCCCGCTAGGGGGCAGCAGCGAGCCGCCCGGGGCTCCGCTCCG
GTCCGGCGCTCCCCCCGCATCCCCGAGCCGGCAGCGTGCGGGGACAGCCCGGGCACGGGGAAGGTGGCAC
GGGATCGCTTTCCTCTGAACGCTTCTCGCTGCTCTTTGAGCCTGCAGACACCTGGGGGATACGGGGAAAA
AGCTTGAGCTCACGGGGACAGCCCCCCCCCAAAGCCCCCAGGGATGTAATTACGTCCCTCCCCCGCTAGG
GGGCAGCAGCGAGCCGCCCGGGGCTCCGCTCCGGTCCGGCGCTCCCCCCGCATCCCCGAGCCGGCAGCGT
GCGGGGACAGCCCGGGCACGGGGAAGGTGGCACGGGATCGCTTTCCTCTGAACGCTTCTCGCTGCTCTTT
GAGCCTGCAGACACCTGGGGGATACGGGGAAAAAGCTTATCGACGGCCGACGCCGTTTAATTAAGTGTCT
AGACTGCAGAGGGCCCGAATTCGCATGCAAAGCATTTTTGGAAAGGCCTCCTAGAGGAAGTAGGACTTGA
AGGAAGACAGATCAGTGGTTTTCAAGTATAACTCCACCTTAAAACAATCTGGAGAGCTTTACTAAAACAC
ACACACACACGCATGTACGCACACTCACACCCCTTCCCCGTGCCTGGGTCCCACTCTGATCCTATTGAAT
CATAATCTCTGGGGACAGGCTCTGAAACTGCATTTTTCAAAACTTGACAGGTGAGTCTAATGTGCAACCA
GGATTGTGAATCGCATAGTCTCAAAAAGCAGAAATAGAAGGAGGAGAATTCTAAGTTGAAGAAACGTCAT
AAATGACGGCACTGGGAAGGAAAGAAGAGGCACGACTTCGGGATGTTGACTAATGCAGCATGATCACAGC
ATTGAAAACCCATGGAGATGTGGGACAGATGGGGCTAGAAACATAGGCAGGGACTTTGGAGGGCCCTGAG
GCTGTTGGGGCCTCAGTGTAGGTTGGTGCTTGATTTCCACCTACTCACCCTTTTTACTTTCAAGTTTCTG
GGTTGAAGAGCCAGATGGGGCAAGGGACCACTTTTAGATAGGACTTTCTGAAAACAGATAGAAAAGAGTG
AAGCCTATATCTTGAGGCCACATGACCCAGATTTTCCTCCATCTGTTTGTAGGAGATGAAGCCGGAGCAG
AAAAGCAGAAATCTCCCCTTGGGTTCCGGTATCTGTTGCCAACTGATCAGTGGGGTGGCTTCACTCTCTG
GTTATGGTTTACTAGTGATATCGTATAAGCTTTAGGCGTGTACGGTGGGCGCCTATAAAAGCAGAGCTCG
TTTAGTGAACCGTCAGATCGCCTGGAGCAATTCCACAACACTTTTGTCTTATACCAACTTTCCGTACCAC
TTCCTACCCTCGTAAAGGATCCTTCGAAGCTAGCAGCGCTGTTAACGCCACCATGGTGAGCAAGGGCGAG
GAGCTGTTCACCGGGGTGGTGCCCATCCTGGTCGAGCTGGACGGCGACGTAAACGGCCACAAGTTCAGCG
TGTCCGGCGAGGGCGAGGGCGATGCCACCTACGGCAAGCTGACCCTGAAGTTCATCTGCACCACCGGCAA
GCTGCCCGTGCCCTGGCCCACCCTCGTGACCACCCTGACCTACGGCGTGCAGTGCTTCAGCCGCTACCCC
GACCACATGAAGCAGCACGACTTCTTCAAGTCCGCCATGCCCGAAGGCTACGTCCAGGAGCGCACCATCT
TCTTCAAGGACGACGGCAACTACAAGACCCGCGCCGAGGTGAAGTTCGAGGGCGACACCCTGGTGAACCG
CATCGAGCTGAAGGGCATCGACTTCAAGGAGGACGGCAACATCCTGGGGCACAAGCTGGAGTACAACTAC
AACAGCCACAACGTCTATATCATGGCCGACAAGCAGAAGAACGGCATCAAGGTGAACTTCAAGATCCGCC
ACAACATCGAGGACGGCAGCGTGCAGCTCGCCGACCACTACCAGCAGAACACCCCCATCGGCGACGGCCC
CGTGCTGCTGCCCGACAACCACTACCTGAGCACCCAGTCCGCCCTGAGCAAAGACCCCAACGAGAAGCGC
GATCACATGGTCCTGCTGGAGTTCGTGACCGCCGCCGGGATCACTCTCGGCATGGACGAGCTGTACAAGT
AAGTCGACGGCGCGCCACCGGTCAAACACCATTGTCACACTCCATACTATCAAACACCATTGTCACACTC
CAGATCAACAAACACCATTGTCACACTCCACGCCGGCGGGTACCAGTGAATTCTACCAGTGCCATAGATC
AAAGTGAATTCTACCAGTGCCATATACTATAGTGAATTCTACCAGTGCCATACAAGCTTATCGATCTCGA
TCGATAATCAACCTCTGGATTACAAAATTTGTGAAAGATTGACTGGTATTCTTAACTATGTTGCTCCTTT
TACGCTATGTGGATACGCTGCTTTAATGCCTTTGTATCATGCTATTGCTTCCCGTATGGCTTTCATTTTC
TCCTCCTTGTATAAATCCTGGTTGCTGTCTCTTTATGAGGAGTTGTGGCCCGTTGTCAGGCAACGTGGCG
TGGTGTGCACTGTGTTTGCTGACGCAACCCCCACTGGTTGGGGCATTGCCACCACCTGTCAGCTCCTTTC
CGGGACTTTCGCTTTCCCCCTCCCTATTGCCACGGCGGAACTCATCGCCGCCTGCCTTGCCCGCTGCTGG
ACAGGGGCTCGGCTGTTGGGCACTGACAATTCCGTGGTGTTGTCGGGGAAATCATCGTCCTTTCCTTGGC
TGCTCGCCTATGTTGCCACCTGGATTCTGCGCGGGACGTCCTTCTGCTACGTCCCTTCGGCCCTCAATCC
AGCGGACCTTCCTTCCCGCGGCCTGCTGCCGGCTCTGCGGCCTCTTCCGCGTCTTCGCCTTCGCCCTCAG
ACGAGTCGGATCTCCCTTTGGGCCGCCTCCCCGCATCGATAAGATCTACGGGTGGCATCCCTGTGACCCC
TCCCCAGTGCCTCTCCTGGCCCTGGAAGTTGCCACTCCAGTGCCCACCAGCCTTGTCCTAATAAAATTAA
GTTGCATCATTTTGTCTGACTAGGTGTCCTTCTATAATATTATGGGGTGGAGGGGGGTGGTATGGAGCAA
GGGGCAAGTTGGGAAGACAACCTGTAGGGCCTGCGGGGTCTATTGGGAACCACACGTGCGGACCGAGCGG
CCGCAGGAACCCCTAGTGATGGAGTTGGCCACTCCCTCTCTGCGCGCTCGCTCGCTCACTGAGGCCGGGC
GACCAAAGGTCGCCCGACGCCCGGGCTTTGCCCGGGCGGCCTCAGTGAGCGAGCGAGCGCGCAGCTGCCT
GCAGGGGCGCCTGATGCGGTATTTTCTCCTTACGCATCTGTGCGGTATTTCACACCGCATA
[95 nt withheld, positions 4262-4356]
T
[46 nt withheld, positions 4358-4403]
C
[141 nt withheld, positions 4405-4545]
CCTTTGACGTTGGAGTCCACGTTCTTT
[37 nt withheld, positions 4573-4609]
ACTCTATCTCGGGCTATTCTTTTGATTTATAAGGGATTTTGCCGATTTCGGTCTATTGGTTAAAAAATGA
GCTGATTTAACAAAAATTTAACGCGAATTTTAACAAAATATTAACGTTTACAATTTTATGGTGCACTCTC
AGTACAATCTGCTCTGATGCCGCATAGTTAAGCCAGCCCCGACACCCGCCAACACCCGCTGACGCGCCCT
GACGGGCTTGTCTGCTCCCGGCATCCGCTTACAGACAAGCTGTGACCGTCTCCGGGAGCTGCATGTGTCA
GAGGTTTTCACCGTCATCACCGAAACGCGCGAGACGAAAGGGCCTCGTGATACGCCTATTTTTATAGGTT
AATGTCATGATAATAATGGTTTCTTAGACGTCAGGTGGCACTTTTCGGGGAAATGTGCGCGGAACCCCTA
TTTGTTTATTTTTCTAAATACATTCAAATATGTATCCGCTCATGAGACAATAACCCTGATAAATGCTTCA
ATAATATTGAAAAAGGAAGAGTATGAGTATTCAACATTTCCGTGTCGCCCTTATTCCCTTTTTTGCGGCA
TTTTGCCTTCCTGTTTTTGCTCACCCAGAAACGCTGGTGAAAGTAAAAGATGCTGAAGATCAGTTGGGTG
CACGAGTGGGTTACATCGAACTGGATCTCAACAGCGGTAAGATCCTTGAGAGTTTTCGCCCCGAAGAACG
TTTTCCAATGATGAGCACTTTTAAAGTTCTGCTATGTGGCGCGGTATTATCCCGTATTGACGCCGGGCAA
GAGCAACTCGGTCGCCGCATACACTATTCTCAGAATGACTTGGTTGAGTACTCACCAGTCACAGAAAAGC
ATCTTACGGATGGCATGACAGTAAGAGAATTATGCAGTGCTGCCATAACCATGAGTGATAACACTGCGGC
CAACTTACTTCTGACAACGATCGGAGGACCGAAGGAGCTAACCGCTTTTTTGCACAACATGGGGGATCAT
GTAACTCGCCTTGATCGTTGGGAACCGGAGCTGAATGAAGCCATACCAAACGACGAGCGTGACACCACGA
TGCCTGTAGCAATGGCAACAACGTTGCGCAAACTATTAACTGGCGAACTACTTACTCTAGCTTCCCGGCA
ACAATTAATAGACTGGATGGAGGCGGATAAAGTTGCAGGACCACTTCTGCGCTCGGCCCTTCCGGCTGGC
TGGTTTATTGCTGATAAATCTGGAGCCGGTGAGCGTGGGTCTCGCGGTATCATTGCAGCACTGGGGCCAG
ATGGTAAGCCCTCCCGTATCGTAGTTATCTACACGACGGGGAGTCAGGCAACTATGGATGAACGAAATAG
ACAGATCGCTGAGATAGGTGCCTCACTGATTAAGCATTGGTAACTGTCAGACCAAGTTTACTCATATATA
CTTTAGATTGATTTAAAACTTCATTTTTAATTTAAAAGGATCTAGGTGAAGATCCTTTTTGATAATCTCA
TGACCAAAATCCCTTAACGTGAGTTTTCGTTCCACTGAGCGTCAGACCCCGTAGAAAAGATCAAAGGATC
TTC
Features (pLannotate 1.2.2; 14 found; start..end, strand, type, name):
      1..589     +  rep_origin     ori: high-copy-number ColE1/pMB1/pBR322/pUC origin of replication
    662..689     +  repeat_region  AAV2 ITR (fragment): inverted terminal repeat of adeno-associated virus serotype 2 inverted
    718..745     +  repeat_region  AAV2 ITR (fragment): inverted terminal repeat of adeno-associated virus serotype 2 inverted
   2122..2256    +  promoter       TRE3G promoter (fragment): 3rd-generation Tet-responsive promoter that can be activated by binding of Tet-On® 3G
   2293..3012    +  CDS            EGFP: the original enhanced GFP (Yang et al., 1996) mammalian codon-optimized
   3226..3814    +  misc_feature   WPRE: woodchuck hepatitis virus posttranscriptional regulatory element
   3830..4042    +  polyA_signal   hGH poly(A) signal (fragment): human growth hormone polyadenylation signal
   4065..4205    +  repeat_region  AAV2 ITR: inverted terminal repeat of adeno-associated virus serotype 2 inverted
   4210..4261    -  misc_feature   bom (fragment): basis of mobility region from pBR322
   4280..4735    +  rep_origin     f1 ori (sequence partly withheld): f1 bacteriophage origin of replication; arrow indicates direction of (+) strand synthesis
   4736..4785    -  misc_feature   bom (fragment): basis of mobility region from pBR322
   4887..4922    -  CDS            rop (fragment): Rop protein, which maintains plasmids at low copy number; rop
   5017..5121    +  promoter       AmpR promoter: bla
   5122..5982    +  CDS            AmpR: β-lactamase; bla; confers resistance to ampicillin, carbenicillin, and related antibiotics
