[The description below was written by a language model from this plasmid's Addgene catalogue record and pLannotate feature annotations shown in this document.]
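Description:
pAAV-2xcHS4-cjFOXP2_RORB-E4-CMVmini-EGFP-miR-WPRE-hGHpA is an adeno-associated virus transfer plasmid of about 6.2 kb, built on a pAAV backbone for packaging an enhancer-driven GFP reporter into recombinant AAV. It is propagated in bacteria through a high-copy ColE1/pUC-type origin and selected with ampicillin via the β-lactamase gene and its native promoter. An f1 phage origin is also present in the backbone. The expression cassette lies between AAV2 inverted terminal repeats, which provide the signals for genome replication and encapsidation. The automated annotation finds a complete ITR downstream of the cassette but only short fragments upstream, and the record's use of a recombination-deficient strain is consistent with the known instability of these repeats.

The payload is EGFP driven by a minimal CMV promoter. The short segment labelled as a TRE3G promoter fragment just upstream of EGFP most likely reflects that minimal CMV core, which the two promoters share, rather than a Tet-responsive element. A minimal promoter has little activity alone, so expression depends on the upstream regulatory region. Going by the construct name, this region comprises two copies of the cHS4 chromatin insulator and a candidate enhancer, E4, associated with the marmoset (cj, Callithrix jacchus) FOXP2_RORB cell population. None of this roughly 1.3 kb region is annotated in the feature table. The name also indicates a miR element, presumably in the unannotated gap between EGFP and WPRE, but the record does not define its identity or function. WPRE and a human growth hormone polyadenylation signal enhance transcript stability and 3′ processing. The stated purpose is expression of GFP in cortical FOXP2_RORB neurons in marmoset.
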