Addgene plasmid #240046: pAAV-2xcHS4-cjFOXP2_RORB-E4-CMVmini-EGFP-miR-WPRE-hGHpA
Purpose: Expression of GFP in cortical FOXP2_RORB neurons in marmoset
Depositing lab: Guoping Feng. Depositing organization: Massachusetts Institute of Technology.
Backbone
  Vector backbone: pAAV
  Vector type: AAV
Growth in bacteria
  Bacterial resistance: Ampicillin, 100 μg/mL
  Growth temperature: 30°C
  Growth strain: NEB Stable
  Copy number: High Copy
Gene/Insert
  Gene/Insert name: EGFP
  Species: Synthetic
  Insert size (bp): 717
  Promoter: CMVmini
  Cloning method: Gibson Cloning
  Sequencing primers: 5′ ttaggcgtgtacggt
Terms and licenses: Academic/Nonprofit Terms; Industry Terms: Not Available to Industry
How to cite: pAAV-2xcHS4-cjFOXP2_RORB-E4-CMVmini-EGFP-miR-WPRE-hGHpA was a gift from Guoping Feng (Addgene plasmid # 240046 ; http://n2t.net/addgene:240046 ; RRID:Addgene_240046)
